>Addgene plasmid #141777 | TFORF0980 | addgene full sequence | sequence record 415103 | Addgene NGS Result
TTAATGTAGTCTTATGCAATACTCTTGTAGTCTTGCAACATGGTAACGATGAGTTAGCAACATGCCTTAC
AAGGAGAGAAAAAGCACCGTGCATGCCGATTGGTGGAAGTAAGGTGGTACGATCGTGCCTTATTAGGAAG
GCAACAGACGGGTCTGACATGGATTGGACGAACCACTGAATTGCCGCATTGCAGAGATATTGTATTTAAG
TGCCTAGCTCGATACATAAACGGGTCTCTCTGGTTAGACCAGATCTGAGCCTGGGAGCTCTCTGGCTAAC
TAGGGAACCCACTGCTTAAGCCTCAATAAAGCTTGCCTTGAGTGCTTCAAGTAGTGTGTGCCCGTCTGTT
GTGTGACTCTGGTAACTAGAGATCCCTCAGACCCTTTTAGTCAGTGTGGAAAATCTCTAGCAGTGGCGCC
CGAACAGGGACTTGAAAGCGAAAGGGAAACCAGAGGAGCTCTCTCGACGCAGGACTCGGCTTGCTGAAGC
GCGCACGGCAAGAGGCGAGGGGCGGCGACTGGTGAGTACGCCAAAAATTTTGACTAGCGGAGGCTAGAAG
GAGAGAGATGGGTGCGAGAGCGTCAGTATTAAGCGGGGGAGAATTAGATCGCGATGGGAAAAAATTCGGT
TAAGGCCAGGGGGAAAGAAAAAATATAAATTAAAACATATAGTATGGGCAAGCAGGGAGCTAGAACGATT
CGCAGTTAATCCTGGCCTGTTAGAAACATCAGAAGGCTGTAGACAAATACTGGGACAGCTACAACCATCC
CTTCAGACAGGATCAGAAGAACTTAGATCATTATATAATACAGTAGCAACCCTCTATTGTGTGCATCAAA
GGATAGAGATAAAAGACACCAAGGAAGCTTTAGACAAGATAGAGGAAGAGCAAAACAAAAGTAAGACCAC
CGCACAGCAAGCGGCCGCTGATCTTCAGACCTGGAGGAGGAGATATGAGGGACAATTGGAGAAGTGAATT
ATATAAATATAAAGTAGTAAAAATTGAACCATTAGGAGTAGCACCCACCAAGGCAAAGAGAAGAGTGGTG
CAGAGAGAAAAAAGAGCAGTGGGAATAGGAGCTTTGTTCCTTGGGTTCTTGGGAGCAGCAGGAAGCACTA
TGGGCGCAGCGTCAATGACGCTGACGGTACAGGCCAGACAATTATTGTCTGGTATAGTGCAGCAGCAGAA
CAATTTGCTGAGGGCTATTGAGGCGCAACAGCATCTGTTGCAACTCACAGTCTGGGGCATCAAGCAGCTC
CAGGCAAGAATCCTGGCTGTGGAAAGATACCTAAAGGATCAACAGCTCCTGGGGATTTGGGGTTGCTCTG
GAAAACTCATTTGCACCACTGCTGTGCCTTGGAATGCTAGTTGGAGTAATAAATCTCTGGAACAGATTTG
GAATCACACGACCTGGATGGAGTGGGACAGAGAAATTAACAATTACACAAGCTTAATACACTCCTTAATT
GAAGAATCGCAAAACCAGCAAGAAAAGAATGAACAAGAATTATTGGAATTAGATAAATGGGCAAGTTTGT
GGAATTGGTTTAACATAACAAATTGGCTGTGGTATATAAAATTATTCATAATGATAGTAGGAGGCTTGGT
AGGTTTAAGAATAGTTTTTGCTGTACTTTCTATAGTGAATAGAGTTAGGCAGGGATATTCACCATTATCG
TTTCAGACCCACCTCCCAACCCCGAGGGGACCCATGCATTGCATCTCAATTAGTCAGCAACCAGGTGTGG
AAAGTCCCCAGGCTCCCCAGCAGGCAGAAGTATGCAAAGCATGCGTCTCAATTAGTCAGCAACCATAGTC
CCGCCCCTAACTCCGCCCATCCCGCCCCTAACTCCGCCCAGTTCCGCCCATTCTCCGCCCCATGGCTGAC
TAATTTTTTTTATTTATGCAGAGGCCGAGGCCGCCTCGGCCTCTGAGCTATTCCAGAAGTAGTGAGGAGG
CTTTTTTGGAGGCCTAGGCTTTTGCAAAAAGCTTTCTAGAGGTACCACCGGAGCTTACCATGACCGAGTA
CAAGCCCACGGTGCGCCTCGCCACCCGCGACGACGTCCCCAGGGCCGTACGCACCCTCGCCGCCGCGTTC
GCCGACTACCCCGCCACGCGCCACACCGTCGATCCGGACCGCCACATCGAGCGGGTCACCGAGCTGCAAG
AACTCTTCCTCACGCGCGTCGGGCTCGACATCGGCAAGGTGTGGGTCGCGGACGACGGCGCCGCCGTGGC
GGTCTGGACCACGCCGGAGAGCGTCGAAGCGGGGGCGGTGTTCGCCGAGATCGGCCCGCGCATGGCCGAG
TTGAGCGGTTCCCGGCTGGCCGCGCAGCAACAGATGGAAGGCCTCCTGGCGCCGCACCGGCCCAAGGAGC
CCGCGTGGTTCCTGGCCACCGTCGGCGTCTCGCCCGACCACCAGGGCAAGGGTCTGGGCAGCGCCGTCGT
GCTCCCCGGAGTGGAGGCGGCCGAGCGCGCCGGGGTGCCCGCCTTCCTGGAGACCTCCGCGCCCCGCAAC
CTCCCCTTCTACGAGCGGCTCGGCTTCACCGTCACCGCCGACGTCGAGGTGCCCGAAGGACCGCGCACCT
GGTGCATGACCCGCAAGCCCGGTGCCAGTTAACGAATTCTAGATCTTGAGACAAATGGCAGTATTCATCC
ACAATTTTAAAAGAAAAGGGGGGATTGGGGGGTACAGTGCAGGGGAAAGAATAGTAGACATAATAGCAAC
AGACATACAAACTAAAGAATTACAAAAACAAATTACAAAAATTCAAAATTTTCGGGTTTATTACAGGGAC
AGCAGAGATCCACTTTGGCGCCGGCTCGAGGCCTGCAGGTGCAAAGATGGATAAAGTTTTAAACAGAGAG
GAATCTTTGCAGCTAATGGACCTTCTAGGTCTTGAAAGGAGTGGGAATTGGCTCCGGTGCCCGTCAGTGG
GCAGAGCGCACATCGCCCACAGTCCCCGAGAAGTTGGGGGGAGGGGTCGGCAATTGAACCGGTGCCTAGA
GAAGGTGGCGCGGGGTAAACTGGGAAAGTGATGTCGTGTACTGGCTCCGCCTTTTTCCCGAGGGTGGGGG
AGAACCGTATATAAGTGCAGTAGTCGCCGTGAACGTTCTTTTTCGCAACGGGTTTGCCGCCAGAACACAG
GTAAGTGCCGTGTGTGGTTCCCGCGGGCCTGGCCTCTTTACGGGTTATGGCCCTTGCGTGCCTTGAATTA
CTTCCACCTGGCTGCAGTACGTGATTCTTGATCCCGAGCTTCGGGTTGGAAGTGGGTGGGAGAGTTCGAG
GCCTTGCGCTTAAGGAGCCCCTTCGCCTCGTGCTTGAGTTGAGGCCTGGCCTGGGCGCTGGGGCCGCCGC
GTGCGAATCTGGTGGCACCTTCGCGCCTGTCTCGCTGCTTTCGATAAGTCTCTAGCCATTTAAAATTTTT
GATGACCTGCTGCGACGCTTTTTTTCTGGCAAGATAGTCTTGTAAATGCGGGCCAAGATCTGCACACTGG
TATTTCGGTTTTTGGGGCCGCGGGCGGCGACGGGGCCCGTGCGTCCCAGCGCACATGTTCGGCGAGGCGG
GGCCTGCGAGCGCGGCCACCGAGAATCGGACGGGGGTAGTCTCAAGCTGGCCGGCCTGCTCTGGTGCCTG
GCCTCGCGCCGCCGTGTATCGCCCCGCCCTGGGCGGCAAGGCTGGCCCGGTCGGCACCAGTTGCGTGAGC
GGAAAGATGGCCGCTTCCCGGCCCTGCTGCAGGGAGCTCAAAATGGAGGACGCGGCGCTCGGGAGAGCGG
GCGGGTGAGTCACCCACACAAAGGAAAAGGGCCTTTCCGTCCTCAGCCGTCGCTTCATGTGACTCCACGG
AGTACCGGGCGCCGTCCAGGCACCTCGATTAGTTCTCGAGCTTTTGGAGTACGTCGTCTTTAGGTTGGGG
GGAGGGGTTTTATGCGATGGAGTTTCCCCACACTGAGTGGGTGGAGACTGAAGTTAGGCCAGCTTGGCAC
TTGATGTAATTCTCCTTGGAATTTGCCCTTTTTGAGTTTGGATCTTGGTTCATTCTCAAGCCTCAGACAG
TGGTTCAAAGTTTTTTTCTTCCATTTCAGGTGTCGTGAGGCTAGCACCGCCACCATGACATGCCTTGAAT
TGGAACGCTACCTACAGACGGAGCCCCGGAGGATCTCAGAGACCTTTGGTGAGGACTTGGACTGTTTCCT
CCACGCTTCCCCTCCCCCGTGCATTGAGGAAAGCTTCCGTCGCTTAGACCCCCTGCTGCTCCCCGTGGAA
GCGGCCATCTGTGAGAAGAGCTCGGCAGTGGACATCTTGCTCTCTCGGGACAAGTTGCTATCTGAGACCT
GCCTCAGCCTCCAGCCGGCCAGCTCTTCTCTAGACAGCTACACAGCCGTCAACCAGGCCCAGCTCAACGC
AGTGACCTCATTAACGCCCCCATCGTCCCCTGAGCTCAGCCGCCATCTGGTCAAAACCTCACAAACTCTC
TCTGCCGTGGATGGCACGGTGACGTTGAAACTGGTGGCCAAGAAGGCTGCTCTCAGCTCCGTAAAGGTGG
GAGGGGTCGCAACAGCTGCAGCAGCCGTGACGGCTGCGGGGGCCGTTAAGAGTGGACAGAGCGACAGTGA
CCAAGGAGGGCTGGGGGCTGAAGCATGTCCCGAAAACAAGAAGAGGGTTCACCGCTGTCAGTTTAACGGG
TGCCGGAAAGTTTATACAAAAAGCTCCCACTTAAAGGCCCACCAGAGGACTCACACAGGTGAGAAGCCTT
ATAAGTGCTCATGGGAGGGATGTGAGTGGCGTTTTGCACGAAGCGATGAGCTCACGAGGCACTACAGGAA
ACACACAGGTGCAAAGCCCTTCAAATGCAACCACTGCGACAGGTGTTTTTCCAGGTCTGACCATCTTGCC
CTCCACATGAAGAGACATATCTAGTAATGAACTAGTCCGTAACTTGAAAGTATTTCGATTTCTTGGCTTT
ATATATCTTGTGGAAAGGACGATTGTTGGTATTACAAGTTGACAAGACGCGTTAAGTCGACAATCAACCT
CTGGATTACAAAATTTGTGAAAGATTGACTGGTATTCTTAACTATGTTGCTCCTTTTACGCTATGTGGAT
ACGCTGCTTTAATGCCTTTGTATCATGCTATTGCTTCCCGTATGGCTTTCATTTTCTCCTCCTTGTATAA
ATCCTGGTTGCTGTCTCTTTATGAGGAGTTGTGGCCCGTTGTCAGGCAACGTGGCGTGGTGTGCACTGTG
TTTGCTGACGCAACCCCCACTGGTTGGGGCATTGCCACCACCTGTCAGCTCCTTTCCGGGACTTTCGCTT
TCCCCCTCCCTATTGCCACGGCGGAACTCATCGCCGCCTGCCTTGCCCGCTGCTGGACAGGGGCTCGGCT
GTTGGGCACTGACAATTCCGTGGTGTTGTCGGGGAAATCATCGTCCTTTCCTTGGCTGCTCGCCTGTGTT
GCCACCTGGATTCTGCGCGGGACGTCCTTCTGCTACGTCCCTTCGGCCCTCAATCCAGCGGACCTTCCTT
CCCGCGGCCTGCTGCCGGCTCTGCGGCCTCTTCCGCGTCTTCGCCTTCGCCCTCAGACGAGTCGGATCTC
CCTTTGGGCCGCCTCCCCGCGTCGACTTTAAGACCAATGACTTACAAGGCAGCTGTAGATCTTAGCCACT
TTTTAAAAGAAAAGGGGGGACTGGAAGGGCTAATTCACTCCCAACGAAGACAAGATCTGCTTTTTGCTTG
TACTGGGTCTCTCTGGTTAGACCAGATCTGAGCCTGGGAGCTCTCTGGCTAACTAGGGAACCCACTGCTT
AAGCCTCAATAAAGCTTGCCTTGAGTGCTTCAAGTAGTGTGTGCCCGTCTGTTGTGTGACTCTGGTAACT
AGAGATCCCTCAGACCCTTTTAGTCAGTGTGGAAAATCTCTAGCAGTACGTATAGTAGTTCATGTCATCT
TATTATTCAGTATTTATAACTTGCAAAGAAATGAATATCAGAGAGTGAGAGGAACTTGTTTATTGCAGCT
TATAATGGTTACAAATAAAGCAATAGCATCACAAATTTCACAAATAAAGCATTTTTTTCACTGCATTCTA
GTTGTGGTTTGTCCAAACTCATCAATGTATCTTATCATGTCTGGCTCTAGCTATCCCGCCCCTAACTCCG
CCCATCCCGCCCCTAACTCCGCCCAGTTCCGCCCATTCTCCGCCCCATGGCTGACTAATTTTTTTTATTT
ATGCAGAGGCCGAGGCCGCCTCGGCCTCTGAGCTATTCCAGAAGTAGTGAGGAGGCTTTTTTGGAGGCCT
AGGGACGTACCCAATTCGCCCTATAGTGAGTCGTATTACGCGCGCTCACTGGCCGTCGTTTTACAACGTC
GTGACTGGGAAAACCCTGGCGTTACCCAACTTAATCGCCTTGCAGCACATCCCCCTTTCGCCAGCTGGCG
TAATAGCGAAGAGGCCCGCACCGATCGCCCTTCCCAACAGTTGCGCAGCCTGAATGGCGAATGGG
[124 nt withheld, positions 6506-6629]
C
[91 nt withheld, positions 6631-6721]
A
[49 nt withheld, positions 6723-6771]
CCTTTGACGTTGGAGTCCACGTTCTTT
[37 nt withheld, positions 6799-6835]
ACCCTATCTCGGTCTATTCTTTTGATTTATAAGGGATTTTGCCGATTTCGGCCTATTGGTTAAAAAATGA
GCTGATTTAACAAAAATTTAACGCGAATTTTAACAAAATATTAACGCTTACAATTTAGGTGGCACTTTTC
GGGGAAATGTGCGCGGAACCCCTATTTGTTTATTTTTCTAAATACATTCAAATATGTATCCGCTCATGAG
ACAATAACCCTGATAAATGCTTCAATAATATTGAAAAAGGAAGAGTATGAGTATTCAACATTTCCGTGTC
GCCCTTATTCCCTTTTTTGCGGCATTTTGCCTTCCTGTTTTTGCTCACCCAGAAACGCTGGTGAAAGTAA
AAGATGCTGAAGATCAGTTGGGTGCACGAGTGGGTTACATCGAACTGGATCTCAACAGCGGTAAGATCCT
TGAGAGTTTTCGCCCCGAAGAACGTTTTCCAATGATGAGCACTTTTAAAGTTCTGCTATGTGGCGCGGTA
TTATCCCGTATTGACGCCGGGCAAGAGCAACTCGGTCGCCGCATACACTATTCTCAGAATGACTTGGTTG
AGTACTCACCAGTCACAGAAAAGCATCTTACGGATGGCATGACAGTAAGAGAATTATGCAGTGCTGCCAT
AACCATGAGTGATAACACTGCGGCCAACTTACTTCTGACAACGATCGGAGGACCGAAGGAGCTAACCGCT
TTTTTGCACAACATGGGGGATCATGTAACTCGCCTTGATCGTTGGGAACCGGAGCTGAATGAAGCCATAC
CAAACGACGAGCGTGACACCACGATGCCTGTAGCAATGGCAACAACGTTGCGCAAACTATTAACTGGCGA
ACTACTTACTCTAGCTTCCCGGCAACAATTAATAGACTGGATGGAGGCGGATAAAGTTGCAGGACCACTT
CTGCGCTCGGCCCTTCCGGCTGGCTGGTTTATTGCTGATAAATCTGGAGCCGGTGAGCGTGGGTCTCGCG
GTATCATTGCAGCACTGGGGCCAGATGGTAAGCCCTCCCGTATCGTAGTTATCTACACGACGGGGAGTCA
GGCAACTATGGATGAACGAAATAGACAGATCGCTGAGATAGGTGCCTCACTGATTAAGCATTGGTAACTG
TCAGACCAAGTTTACTCATATATACTTTAGATTGATTTAAAACTTCATTTTTAATTTAAAAGGATCTAGG
TGAAGATCCTTTTTGATAATCTCATGACCAAAATCCCTTAACGTGAGTTTTCGTTCCACTGAGCGTCAGA
CCCCGTAGAAAAGATCAAAGGATCTTCTTGAGATCCTTTTTTTCTGCGCGTAATCTGCTGCTTGCAAACA
AAAAAACCACCGCTACCAGCGGTGGTTTGTTTGCCGGATCAAGAGCTACCAACTCTTTTTCCGAAGGTAA
CTGGCTTCAGCAGAGCGCAGATACCAAATACTGTTCTTCTAGTGTAGCCGTAGTTAGGCCACCACTTCAA
GAACTCTGTAGCACCGCCTACATACCTCGCTCTGCTAATCCTGTTACCAGTGGCTGCTGCCAGTGGCGAT
AAGTCGTGTCTTACCGGGTTGGACTCAAGACGATAGTTACCGGATAAGGCGCAGCGGTCGGGCTGAACGG
GGGGTTCGTGCACACAGCCCAGCTTGGAGCGAACGACCTACACCGAACTGAGATACCTACAGCGTGAGCT
ATGAGAAAGCGCCACGCTTCCCGAAGGGAGAAAGGCGGACAGGTATCCGGTAAGCGGCAGGGTCGGAACA
GGAGAGCGCACGAGGGAGCTTCCAGGGGGAAACGCCTGGTATCTTTATAGTCCTGTCGGGTTTCGCCACC
TCTGACTTGAGCGTCGATTTTTGTGATGCTCGTCAGGGGGGCGGAGCCTATGGAAAAACGCCAGCAACGC
GGCCTTTTTACGGTTCCTGGCCTTTTGCTGGCCTTTTGCTCACATGTTCTTTCCTGCGTTATCCCCTGAT
TCTGTGGATAACCGTATTACCGCCTTTGAGTGAGCTGATACCGCTCGCCGCAGCCGAACGACCGAGCGCA
GCGAGTCAGTGAGCGAGGAAGCGGAAGAGCGCCCAATACGCAAACCGCCTCTCCCCGCGCGTTGGCCGAT
TCATTAATGCAGCTGGCACGACAGGTTTCCCGACTGGAAAGCGGGCAGTGAGCGCAACGCAATTAATGTG
AGTTAGCTCACTCATTAGGCACCCCAGGCTTTACACTTTATGCTTCCGGCTCGTATGTTGTGTGGAATTG
TGAGCGGATAACAATTTCACACAGGAAACAGCTATGACCATGATTACGCCAAGCGCGCAATTAACCCTCA
CTAAAGGGAACAAAAGCTGGAGCTGCAAGC
Features (pLannotate 1.2.2; 31 found; start..end, strand, type, name):
      5..231     +  promoter       RSV promoter: Rous sarcoma virus enhancer/promoter
    232..412     +  LTR            5' LTR (truncated): truncated 5' long terminal repeat (LTR) from HIV-1
    459..584     +  misc_feature   HIV-1 Ψ: packaging signal of human immunodeficiency virus type 1
    568..931     +  CDS            HIV-1 gag (fragment): gag protein from human immunodeficiency virus 1; gag
   1077..1310    +  misc_feature   RRE: The Rev response element (RRE) of HIV-1 allows for Rev-dependent mRNA export from the nucleus to the cytoplasm.
   1687..1713    +  CDS            Rev (fragment): human immunodeficiency virus 1 (HIV-1) Rev protein; rev; enhances nuclear export of unspliced and incompletely spliced viral mRNAs
   1720..1743    +  promoter       SV40 promoter (fragment): SV40 early promoter
   1744..1815    +  promoter       SV40 promoter (fragment): SV40 enhancer and early promoter
   1839..1974    +  rep_origin     SV40 ori: SV40 origin of replication
   2020..2616    +  CDS            PuroR (fragment): puromycin N-acetyltransferase; pac from Streptomyces; confers resistance to puromycin
   2665..2782    +  misc_feature   cPPT/CTS: central polypurine tract and central termination sequence of HIV-1
   2847..2913    +  CDS            small t antigen (fragment): SV40 (simian virus 40) small t antigen
   2920..4098    +  promoter       EF-1α promoter: strong constitutive promoter for human elongation factor EF-1α
   4106..4921    +  CDS            KLF7 (fragment): KLF7_HUMAN - Also known as UKLF From Homo sapiens (Human).
   4937..4990    +  promoter       U6 promoter (fragment): RNA polymerase III promoter for human U6 snRNA
   5032..5620    +  misc_feature   WPRE: woodchuck hepatitis virus posttranscriptional regulatory element
   5671..5690    +  misc_feature   cPPT/CTS (fragment): central polypurine tract and central termination sequence of HIV-1
   5692..5925    +  LTR            3' LTR (ΔU3): self-inactivating 3' long terminal repeat (LTR) from HIV-1
   6003..6124    +  polyA_signal   SV40 poly(A) signal: SV40 polyadenylation signal
   6164..6299    +  rep_origin     SV40 ori: SV40 origin of replication
   6320..6338    -  promoter       T7 promoter: promoter for bacteriophage T7 RNA polymerase
   6346..6501    +  CDS            lacZα (fragment): LacZα fragment of β-galactosidase; lacZ fragment
   6506..6934    +  rep_origin     f1 ori (sequence partly withheld): f1 bacteriophage origin of replication; arrow indicates direction of (+) strand synthesis
   6987..7091    +  promoter       AmpR promoter: bla
   7092..7952    +  CDS            AmpR: β-lactamase; bla; confers resistance to ampicillin, carbenicillin, and related antibiotics
   8123..8711    +  rep_origin     ori: high-copy-number ColE1/pMB1/pBR322/pUC origin of replication
   8894..8986    +  CDS            lacI (fragment): lac repressor; lacI; The lac repressor binds to the lac operator to inhibit transcription in E. coli. This inhibition can be relieved by adding lactose or isopropyl-β-D-thiogalactopyranoside (IPTG).
   8999..9020    +  protein_bind   CAP binding site: CAP binding activates transcription in the presence of cAMP. E. coli catabolite activator protein
   9035..9065    +  promoter       lac promoter: promoter for the E. coli lac operon
   9073..9089    +  protein_bind   lac operator: The lac repressor binds to the lac operator to inhibit transcription in E. coli. This inhibition can be relieved by adding lactose or isopropyl-β-D-thiogalactopyranoside (IPTG). lac repressor encoded by lacI
   9134..9152    +  promoter       T3 promoter: promoter for bacteriophage T3 RNA polymerase
