[The description below was written by a language model from this plasmid's Addgene catalogue record and pLannotate feature annotations shown in this document.]
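Description:
TFORF0980 is a lentiviral mammalian expression plasmid built on the pLX_TRC317 backbone. It carries the human transcription factor KLF7 (also called UKLF) as one member of a barcoded transcription factor ORF collection. In bacteria it replicates from a high-copy ColE1/pUC-type origin and is selected with ampicillin through the bla gene. An f1 origin and leftover lac/lacZα, T7 and T3 cloning-vector elements are also annotated in the backbone. The depositor cautions that the plasmid can recombine, as is common for LTR-containing vectors.

The viral portion has a third-generation, self-inactivating layout. An RSV promoter drives a truncated HIV-1 5' LTR, followed by the Ψ packaging signal with a gag fragment, the Rev response element for nuclear export of the genomic RNA, a cPPT/CTS, and a ΔU3 3' LTR followed by an SV40 poly(A) signal. Two expression units lie between the LTRs. The first is an SV40 early promoter/origin region driving puromycin N-acetyltransferase, which allows selection of transduced cells. The second is the EF-1α promoter driving the synthesized KLF7 ORF, which corresponds to a specific annotated transcript isoform. A WPRE downstream of the ORF enhances transcript stability and expression. The catalogue describes a unique 24-bp barcode linked to each ORF. It is not annotated separately in the feature table, so its exact position is not recorded; a short U6-like fragment between the ORF and the WPRE is probably just a sequence-similarity hit.

The construct is intended for constitutive KLF7 overexpression after lentiviral transduction. It is particularly suited to pooled screens, where barcode sequencing identifies which transcription factor each cell received, as in directed differentiation studies.
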