Addgene plasmid #141777: TFORF0980
Purpose: Lentiviral vector for overexpressing transcription factor ORFs with unique 24-bp barcodes. Barcodes facilitate identification of transcription factors in pooled screens.
Depositing lab: Feng Zhang. Depositing organization: Broad Institute. Publication: A transcription factor atlas of directed differentiation. Joung J, Ma S, Tay T, Geiger-Schuller KR, Kirchgatterer PC, Verdine VK, Guo B, Arias-Garcia MA, Allen WE, Singh A, Kuksenko O, Abudayyeh OO, Gootenberg JS, Fu Z, Macrae RK, Buenrostro JD, Regev A, Zhang F. Cell. 2023 Jan 5;186(1):209-229.e26. doi: 10.1016/j.cell.2022.11.026. PubMed 36608654.
Backbone
  Vector backbone: pLX_TRC317
  Backbone manufacturer: Broad Institute Genetic Perturbation Platform
  Backbone size w/o insert (bp): 8264
  Vector type: Mammalian Expression, Lentiviral
  Selectable markers: Puromycin
Growth in bacteria
  Bacterial resistance: Ampicillin, 100 μg/mL
  Growth temperature: 37°C
  Growth strain: NEB Stable
  Copy number: High Copy
Gene/Insert
  Gene/Insert name: KLF7
  Species: H. sapiens (human)
  Insert size (bp): 911
  Entrez Gene: KLF7 (a.k.a. UKLF)
  Promoter: EF1a
  Cloning method: Unknown
  Sequencing primers: 5′ GGGTGGAGACTGAAGTTAGGCCAG; 3′ CACATAGCGTAAAAGGAGCAACATAG
Terms and licenses: Academic/Nonprofit Terms; Industry Terms: Not Available to Industry
Depositor comments: NM_001270943,ENST00000421199 . The transcription factor ORF portion of this plasmid was synthesized by Genewiz. Please test multiple small colonies in case of plasmid recombination. To make this collection available in a timely manner, a portion of this collection was not fully sequenced by Addgene. If an Addgene verified full plasmid sequence is not available, please contact us prior to placing an order to request the full sequence.
How to cite: TFORF0980 was a gift from Feng Zhang (Addgene plasmid # 141777 ; http://n2t.net/addgene:141777 ; RRID:Addgene_141777)
