>Addgene plasmid #141777 | TFORF0980 | depositor partial sequence | sequence record 277468 | Insert
ACCGCCACCATGACATGCCTTGAATTGGAACGCTACCTACAGACGGAGCCCCGGAGGATCTCAGAGACCT
TTGGTGAGGACTTGGACTGTTTCCTCCACGCTTCCCCTCCCCCGTGCATTGAGGAAAGCTTCCGTCGCTT
AGACCCCCTGCTGCTCCCCGTGGAAGCGGCCATCTGTGAGAAGAGCTCGGCAGTGGACATCTTGCTCTCT
CGGGACAAGTTGCTATCTGAGACCTGCCTCAGCCTCCAGCCGGCCAGCTCTTCTCTAGACAGCTACACAG
CCGTCAACCAGGCCCAGCTCAACGCAGTGACCTCATTAACGCCCCCATCGTCCCCTGAGCTCAGCCGCCA
TCTGGTCAAAACCTCACAAACTCTCTCTGCCGTGGATGGCACGGTGACGTTGAAACTGGTGGCCAAGAAG
GCTGCTCTCAGCTCCGTAAAGGTGGGAGGGGTCGCAACAGCTGCAGCAGCCGTGACGGCTGCGGGGGCCG
TTAAGAGTGGACAGAGCGACAGTGACCAAGGAGGGCTGGGGGCTGAAGCATGTCCCGAAAACAAGAAGAG
GGTTCACCGCTGTCAGTTTAACGGGTGCCGGAAAGTTTATACAAAAAGCTCCCACTTAAAGGCCCACCAG
AGGACTCACACAGGTGAGAAGCCTTATAAGTGCTCATGGGAGGGATGTGAGTGGCGTTTTGCACGAAGCG
ATGAGCTCACGAGGCACTACAGGAAACACACAGGTGCAAAGCCCTTCAAATGCAACCACTGCGACAGGTG
TTTTTCCAGGTCTGACCATCTTGCCCTCCACATGAAGAGACATATCTAGTAATGAACTAGTCCGTAACTT
GAAAGTATTTCGATTTCTTGGCTTTATATATCTTGTGGAAAGGACGATTGTTGGTATTACAAGTTGACAA
G
