>Addgene plasmid #141777 | TFORF0980 | depositor partial sequence | sequence record 277469 | Barcode
TTGTTGGTATTACAAGTTGACAAG
